>Addgene plasmid #121023 | U17m | addgene full sequence | sequence record 245898 | Addgene NGS Result
CCGTATTACCGCCTTTGAGTGAGCTGATACCGCTCGCCGCAGCCGAACGACCGAGCGCAGCGAGTCAGTG
AGCGAGGAAGCCTGCAGCGGCCGCTACTAGTAGGTCTCTCATTGGTACCTTTCTCCTCTTTAATGAATTC
AGTATGAGACCCACTAGTCTCTAGAAGCGGCCGCGAATTCCAGAAATCATCCTTAGCGAAAGCTAAGGAT
TTTTTTTATCTGAAATTCTGCCTCGTGATACGCCTATTTTTATAGGTTAATGTCATGATAATAATGGTTT
CTTAGACGTCAGGTGGCACTTTTCGGGGAAATGTGCGCGGAACCCCTATTTGTTTATTTTTCTAAATACA
TTCAAATATGTATCCGCTCATGAGACAATAACCCTGATAAATGCTTCAATAATATTGAAAAAGGAAGAGT
ATGAGTATTCAACATTTCCGTGTCGCCCTTATTCCCTTTTTTGCGGCATTTTGCCTTCCTGTTTTTGCTC
ACCCAGAAACGCTGGTGAAAGTAAAAGATGCTGAAGATCAGTTGGGTGCACGAGTGGGTTACATCGAACT
GGATCTCAACAGCGGTAAGATCCTTGAGAGTTTTCGCCCCGAAGAACGTTTTCCAATGATGAGCACTTTT
AAAGTTCTGCTATGTGGCGCGGTATTATCCCGTATTGACGCCGGGCAAGAGCAACTCGGTCGCCGCATAC
ACTATTCTCAGAATGACTTGGTTGAGTACTCACCAGTCACAGAAAAGCATCTTACGGATGGCATGACAGT
AAGAGAATTATGCAGTGCTGCCATAACCATGAGTGATAACACTGCGGCCAACTTACTTCTGACAACGATC
GGAGGACCGAAGGAGCTAACCGCTTTTTTGCACAACATGGGGGATCATGTAACTCGCCTTGATCGTTGGG
AACCGGAGCTGAATGAAGCCATACCAAACGACGAGCGTGACACCACGATGCCTGTAGCAATGGCAACAAC
GTTGCGCAAACTATTAACTGGCGAACTACTTACTCTAGCTTCCCGGCAACAATTAATAGACTGGATGGAG
GCGGATAAAGTTGCAGGACCACTTCTGCGCTCGGCCCTTCCGGCTGGCTGGTTTATTGCTGATAAATCTG
GAGCCGGTGAGCGTGGGTCGCGCGGTATCATTGCAGCACTGGGGCCAGATGGTAAGCCCTCCCGTATCGT
AGTTATCTACACGACGGGGAGTCAGGCAACTATGGATGAACGAAATAGACAGATCGCTGAGATAGGTGCC
TCACTGATTAAGCATTGGTAACTGTCAGACCAAGTTTACTCATATATACTTTAGATTGATTTAAAACTTC
ATTTTTAATTTAAAAGGATCTAGGTGAAGATCCTTTTTGATAATCTCATGACCAAAATCCCTTAACGTGA
GTTTTCGTTCCACTGAGCGTCAGACCCCGTAGAAAAGATCAAAGGATCTTCTTGAGATCCTTTTTTTCTG
CGCGTAATCTGCTGCTTGCAAACAAAAAAACCACCGCTACCAGCGGTGGTTTGTTTGCCGGATCAAGAGC
TACCAACTCTTTTTCCGAAGGTAACTGGCTTCAGCAGAGCGCAGATACCAAATACTGTTCTTCTAGTGTA
GCCGTAGTTAGGCCACCACTTCAAGAACTCTGTAGCACCGCCTACATACCTCGCTCTGCTAATCCTGTTA
CCAGTGGCTGCTGCCAGTGGCGATAAGTCGTGTCTTACCGGGTTGGACTCAAGACGATAGTTACCGGATA
AGGCGCAGCGGTCGGGCTGAACGGGGGGTTCGTGCACACAGCCCAGCTTGGAGCGAACGACCTACACCGA
ACTGAGATACCTACAGCGTGAGCTATGAGAAAGCGCCACGCTTCCCGAAGGGAGAAAGGCGGACAGGTAT
CCGGTAAGCGGCAGGGTCGGAACAGGAGAGCGCACGAGGGAGCTTCCAGGGGGAAACGCCTGGTATCTTT
ATAGTCCTGTCGGGTTTCGCCACCTCTGACTTGAGCGTCGATTTTTGTGATGCTCGTCAGGGGGGCGGAG
CCTGTGGAAAAACGCCAGCAACGCGGCCTTTTTACGGTTCCTGGCCTTTTGCTGGCCTTTTGCTCACATG
TTCTTTCCTGCGTTATCCCCTGATTCTGTGGATAA
Features (pLannotate 1.2.2; 7 found; start..end, strand, type, name):
      1..81      +  rep_origin     RSF ori (fragment): Plasmids containing the RSF 1030 origin of replication can be propagated in E. coli cells that contain additional plasmids with compatible origins.
     82..102     -  misc_feature   BioBrick suffix: universal suffix for all parts
    159..180     -  misc_feature   BioBrick prefix: BioBrick prefix for parts that do not start with "ATG"
    183..226     +  terminator     bacterial terminator: putative bacterial transcription terminator
    316..420     +  promoter       AmpR promoter: bla
    421..1281    +  CDS            AmpR: β-lactamase; bla; confers resistance to ampicillin, carbenicillin, and related antibiotics
   1452..2040    +  rep_origin     ori: high-copy-number ColE1/pMB1/pBR322/pUC origin of replication
