[The description below was written by a language model from this plasmid's Addgene catalogue record and pLannotate feature annotations shown in this document.]
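Description:
U17m is a small synthetic-biology part plasmid that stores a single regulatory element, the Bujard ribosome binding site, as a reusable module for MoClo Golden Gate assembly. It is built on the DVA destination vector backbone (about 2.1 kb), and the sequenced plasmid totals 2,135 nt. It is maintained in E. coli at high copy number through a ColE1/pMB1/pUC-type origin. Selection is by ampicillin, using the bla β-lactamase gene expressed from its native AmpR promoter. The annotation also flags a short 81-nt fragment matching the RSF origin, which is a partial hit and should not be read as a functional second replicon. A putative bacterial transcription terminator lies next to the cloning region and probably helps insulate it from transcription elsewhere in the backbone.

The payload is a 35 bp synthetic sequence described as a strong RBS, inserted by Gibson cloning. The feature table does not annotate the RBS itself. It does show a BioBrick prefix and suffix, both on the reverse strand, flanking a gap of roughly 55 nt where the insert presumably sits. The part is designated a "BC" part, meaning it occupies the B-to-C position in the kit's overhang scheme. In a hierarchical Golden Gate assembly, Type IIS digestion releases such a part with defined overhangs so that it ligates in order between neighbouring parts. For an RBS, those would typically be an upstream promoter and a downstream coding sequence, though the record does not specify the overhangs or the enzyme used. The plasmid carries no promoter, coding sequence or reporter as payload, so it serves only as a source of a strong translation initiation element for building bacterial expression circuits.
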