Addgene plasmid #121023: U17m
Purpose: MoClo golden gate assembly BC part for Bujard RBS (strong RBS from https://doi.org/10.1093/nar/25.6.1203). Please see Supplemental Documents for annotated Genbank file.
Depositing lab: Richard Murray. Depositing organization: California Institute of Technology.
Backbone
  Vector backbone: DVA
  Backbone size w/o insert (bp): 2100
  Vector type: Synthetic Biology
Growth in bacteria
  Bacterial resistance: Ampicillin, 100 μg/mL
  Growth temperature: 37°C
  Growth strain: JM109
  Copy number: High Copy
Gene/Insert
  Gene/Insert name: Bujard RBS
  Species: Synthetic
  Insert size (bp): 35
  Cloning method: Gibson Cloning
  Sequencing primers: 5′ AAATAGGCGTATCACGAGGCA; 3′ TTACCGCCTTTGAGTGAGCTG
Terms and licenses: Academic/Nonprofit Terms; Industry Terms: Not Available to Industry
How to cite: U17m was a gift from Richard Murray (Addgene plasmid # 121023 ; http://n2t.net/addgene:121023 ; RRID:Addgene_121023)
