>Addgene plasmid #121023 | U17m | depositor partial sequence | sequence record 230100 | insert sequence
TACTGAATTCATTAAAGAGGAGAAAGGTACCAATG
